Addgene plasmid #50595: pCBC-MT3T4
Purpose: CRISPR/Cas based plant genome editing and gene regulation; used as template for making expression cassette with multiple gRNA target sites
Depositing lab: Qi-Jun Chen. Depositing organization: China Agricultural University. Publication: A CRISPR/Cas9 toolkit for multiplex genome editing in plants. Xing HL, Dong L, Wang ZP, Zhang HY, Han CY, Liu B, Wang XC, Chen QJ. BMC Plant Biol. 2014 Nov 29;14(1):327. 10.1186/s12870-014-0327-y PubMed 25432517.
Backbone
  Vector backbone: pGWC
  Vector type: Plant Expression, CRISPR ; PCR template
Growth in bacteria
  Bacterial resistance: Chloramphenicol, 25 μg/mL
  Growth temperature: 37°C
  Growth strain: DH5alpha
  Copy number: High Copy
Gene/Insert
  Gene/Insert name: T3, gRNA scaffold, U6-26t plus, OsU3p, T4
  Species: Synthetic
  Cloning method: Unknown
  Sequencing primers: 5′ SP6; 3′ T7
Terms and licenses: Academic/Nonprofit Terms; Industry Terms: Not Available to Industry
How to cite: pCBC-MT3T4 was a gift from Qi-Jun Chen (Addgene plasmid # 50595 ; http://n2t.net/addgene:50595 ; RRID:Addgene_50595)
