[The description below was written by a language model from this plasmid's Addgene catalogue record and pLannotate feature annotations shown in this document.]
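Description:
pCBC-MT3T4 is a small (3,663 bp) bacterial plasmid built on the pGWC backbone that serves as a PCR template module in a CRISPR/Cas9 toolkit for multiplex genome editing and gene regulation in plants. It is not itself a plant transformation vector. It is maintained in standard E. coli at high copy through a ColE1/pUC-type origin and selected with chloramphenicol via a complete chloramphenicol acetyltransferase (CmR) gene.

The synthetic insert is listed as T3, gRNA scaffold, U6-26t plus, OsU3p, T4. The feature table confirms a Streptococcus pyogenes Cas9 guide RNA scaffold near the start of the record, followed about 250 bp downstream by the rice U3 snRNA promoter. The intervening stretch is not annotated but presumably corresponds to the U6-26 terminator region named in the insert field. This layout places the end of one guide expression unit (scaffold plus Pol III terminator) directly ahead of the promoter for the next. Amplifying across it with primers that carry the chosen target sequences, at the positions labelled T3 and T4, gives a fragment that supplies the third and fourth guides when a multi-gRNA expression cassette is assembled in a separate destination vector. The rice promoter suggests an orientation toward monocot use, though the record does not state this.

The remaining annotations are backbone features. SP6 and T7 promoters flank the insert and act as sequencing primer sites, and rrnB T1 and T2 terminators insulate the cloning region. An EM7 promoter is also present, along with partial remnants of lacZα, ccdB, an integrase and a gentamicin resistance gene. The ccdB sequence is annotated only as a fragment, consistent with the plasmid being grown in DH5alpha.
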