Features (pLannotate 1.2.2; 13 found; start..end, strand, type, name):
     20..95      +  misc_RNA       gRNA scaffold: guide RNA scaffold for the Streptococcus pyogenes CRISPR/Cas9 system
    345..724     +  promoter       OsU3 promoter: Oryza sativa (rice) snRNA U3 promoter
    776..794     -  promoter       T7 promoter: promoter for bacteriophage T7 RNA polymerase
    797..944     +  CDS            lacZα (fragment): LacZα fragment of β-galactosidase; lacZ fragment
    954..1257    +  CDS            ccdB (fragment): CcdB, a bacterial toxin that poisons DNA gyrase; ccdB; Plasmids containing the ccdB gene cannot be propagated in standard E. coli strains.
   1353..1457    -  CDS            int (fragment): INT2_ECOLX - Protein inferred from homology: Swiss-Prot protein existence level 3. Putative integrase believed to be involved in the insertion of antibiotic resistance genes into plasmids and transposons. From Escherichia coli.
   1543..1599    +  CDS            GmR (fragment): gentamycin acetyltransferase; aacC1; confers resistance to gentamycin
   1606..2265    +  CDS            CmR: chloramphenicol acetyltransferase; cat; confers resistance to chloramphenicol
   2490..3078    +  rep_origin     ori: high-copy-number ColE1/pMB1/pBR322/pUC origin of replication
   3246..3289    -  terminator     rrnB T1 terminator: Escherichia coli rrnB; transcription terminator T1 from the E. coli rrnB gene
   3421..3448    +  terminator     rrnB T2 terminator: transcription terminator T2 from the E. coli rrnB gene
   3490..3537    +  promoter       EM7 promoter: synthetic bacterial promoter&nbsp
   3610..3628    +  promoter       SP6 promoter: promoter for bacteriophage SP6 RNA polymerase
>Addgene plasmid #50595 | pCBC-MT3T4 | depositor full sequence | sequence record 75675 | pCBC-MT3T4 sequence 3663 bps
NNNNNNNNNNNNNNNNNNNGTTTTAGAGCTAGAAATAGCAAGTTAAAATAAGGCTAGTCCGTTATCAACT
TGAAAAAGTGGCACCGAGTCGGTGCTTTTTTTTGCAAAATTTTCCAGATCGATTTCTTCTTCCTCTGTTC
TTCGGCGTTCAATTTCTGGGGTTTTCTCTTCGTTTTCTGTAACTGAAACCTAAAATTTGACCTAAAAAAA
ATCTCAAATAATATGATTCAGTGGTTTTGTACTTTTCAGTTAGTTGAGTTTTGCAGTTCCGATGAGATAA
ACCAATAAGTAATTCATCCAGGTCACCAAGTTCTAGGATTTTCAGAACTGCAACTTATTTTATCAAGGAA
TCTTTAAACATACGAACAGATCACTTAAAGTTCTTCTGAAGCAACTTAAAGTTATCAGGCATGCATGGAT
CTTGGAGGAATCAGATGTGCAGTCAGGGACCATAGCACAAGACAGGCGTCTTCTACTGGTGCTACCAGCA
AATGCTGGAAGCCGGGAACACTGGGTACGTTGGAAACCACGTGATGTGAAGAAGTAAGATAAACTGTAGG
AGAAAAGCATTTCGTAGTGGGCCATGAAGCCTTTCAGGACATGTATTGCAGTATGGGCCGGCCCATTACG
CAATTGGACGACAACAAAGACTAGTATTAGTACCACCTCGGCTATCCACATAGATCAAAGCTGATTTAAA
AGAGTTGTGCAGATGATCCGTGGCGNNNNNNNNNNNNNNNNNNNCCTTTGGCCTATTTGGCCTGGCCCAA
TTCGCCCTATAGTGAGTCGTATTACAATTCACTGGCCGTCGTTTTACAACGTCGTGACTGGGAAAACCCT
GGCGTTACCCAACTTAATCGCCTTGCAGCACATCCCCCTTTCGCCAGCTGGCGTAATAGCGAAGAGGCCC
GCACCGATCGCCCTTCCCAACAGTTGCGCAGCCTATACGTACGGCAGTTTAAGGTTTACACCTATAAAAG
AGAGAGCCGTTATCGTCTGTTTGTGGATGTACAGAGTGATATTATTGACACGCCGGGGCGACGGATGGTG
ATCCCCCTGGCCAGTGCACGTCTGCTGTCAGATAAAGTCTCCCGTGAACTTTACCCGGTGGTGCATATCG
GGGATGAAAGCTGGCGCATGATGACCACCGATATGGCAAGTGTGCCAGTATCCGTTATCGGGGAAGAAGT
GGCTGATCTCAGCCACCGCGAAAATGACATCAAAAACGCCATTAACCTGATGTTCTGGGGAATATAAATG
TCAGGCATGAGATTATCAAAAAGGATCTTCACCTAGATCCTTTTCACGTAGAAAGCCAGTCCGCAGAAAC
GGACCATGAGTGGACATAAGCCTCGTTCGGTTCGTAAGCTGTAATGCAAGTAGCGTATGCGCTCACGCAA
CTGGTCCAGAACCTTGACCGAACGCAGCGGTGGTAACGGCGCAGTGGCGGTTTTCATGGCTTGTTATGAC
TGTTTTTTTGGGGTACAGTCTATGCCTCGGGCATCCAAGCAGCAAGCGCGTTACGCCGTGGGTCGATGTT
TGATGTTATGGAGCAGCAACGATGTTACGCAGCAGGGCAGTCGCCCTAAAACAAAGTTAAACATCATGGA
GAAAAAAATCACTGGATATACCACCGTTGATATATCCCAATGGCATCGTAAAGAACATTTTGAGGCATTT
CAGTCAGTTGCTCAATGTACCTATAACCAGACCGTTCAGCTGGATATTACGGCCTTTTTAAAGACCGTAA
AGAAAAGTAAGCACAAGTTTTATCCGGCCTTTATTCACATTCTTGCCCGCCTGATGAATGCTCATCCGGA
GTTCCGTATGGCAATGAAAGACGGTGAGCTGGTGATATGGGATAGTGTTCACCCTTGTTACACCGTTTTC
CATGAGCAAACTGAAACGTTTTCATCGCTCTGGAGTGAATACCACGACGATTTCCGGCAGTTTCTACACA
TATATTCGCAAGATGTGGCGTGTTACGGTGAAAACCTGGCCTATTTCCCTAAAGGGTTTATTGAGAATAT
GTTTTTCGTCTCAGCCAATCCCTGGGTGAGTTTCACCAGTTTTGATTTAAACGTGGCCAATATGGACAAC
TTCTTCGCCCCCGTTTTCACAATGGGCAAATATTATACGCAAGGCGACAAGGTGCTGATGCCGCTGGCGA
TTCAGGTTCATCATGCCGTTTGTGATGGCTTCCATGTCGGCAGAATGCTTAATGAATTACAACAGTACTG
CGATGAGTGGCAGGGCGGGGCGTAATTTTTTTAAGGCAGTTATTGGTGCGATCCTCTAGCTAGAAATTCG
TTCAAGCCGACGCCGCTTCGCGGCGCGGCTTAACTCAAGCGTTAGATGCACTAAGCACATAATTGCTCAC
AGCCAAACTATCAGGTCAAGTCCCGCGGAGTTGTTCGGTAAATTGTCACAACGCCGCCCGCCCCGTTCCA
CTGAGCGTCAGACCCGGTAGAAAAGATCAAAGGATCTTCTTGAGATCCTTTTTTTCTGCGCGTAATCTGC
TGCTTGCAAACAAAAAAACCACCGCTACCAGCGGTGGTTTGTTTGCCGGATCAAGAGCTACCAACTCTTT
TTCCGAAGGTAACTGGCTTCAGCAGAGCGCAGATACCAAATACTGTTCTTCTAGTGTAGCCGTAGTTAGG
CCACCACTTCAAGAACTCTGTAGCACCGCCTACATACCTCGCTCTGCTAATCCTGTTACCAGTGGCTGCT
GCCAGTGGCGATAAGTCGTGTCTTACCGGGTTGGACTCAAGACGATAGTTACCGGATAAGGCGCAGCGGT
CGGGCTGAACGGGGGGTTCGTGCACACAGCCCAGCTTGGAGCGAACGACCTACACCGAACTGAGATACCT
ACAGCGTGAGCTATGAGAAAGCGCCACGCTTCCCGAAGGGAGAAAGGCGGACAGGTATCCGGTAAGCGGC
AGGGTCGGAACAGGAGAGCGCACGAGGGAGCTTCCAGGGGGAAACGCCTGGTATCTTTATAGTCCTGTCG
GGTTTCGCCACCTCTGACTTGAGCGTCGATTTTTGTGATGCTCGTCAGGGGGGCGGAGCCTATGGAAAAA
CGCCAGCAACGCGGCCTTTTTACGGTTCCTGGCCTTTTGCTGGCCTTTTGCTCACATGTTCTTTCCTGCG
TTATCCCCTGATTCTGTGGATAACCGTATTACCGCTAGGATGGATCTCGGGCACGTCTAACTACTAAGCG
AGAGTAGGGAACTGCCAGGCATCAAATAAAACGAAAGGCTCAGTCGGAAGACTGGGCCTTTCGTTTTATC
TGTTGTTTGTCGGTGAACGCTCTCCTGAGTAGGACAAATCCGCCGGGAGCGGATTTGAACGTTGTGAAGC
AACGGCCCGGAGGGTGGCGGGCAGGACGCCCGCCATAAACTGCCAGGCATCAAACTAAGCAGAAGGCCAT
CCTGACGGATGGCCTTTTTGCGTTTCTACAAACTCTTCCTGTTAGTTAGTTACTTAAGTGTTGACAATTA
ATCATCGGCATAGTATATCGGCATAGTATAATACGACAAGGTGAGGAACTAAACCGAGCGGATAACAATT
TCACACAGGAAACAGCTATGACCATGATTACGCCAAGCTATTTAGGTGACACTATAGAATACTCAAGCTA
TGCAAGGCCCTTAAGGCCAAGGG
