>Addgene plasmid #50595 | pCBC-MT3T4 | addgene partial sequence | sequence record 76784 | SP6 5'-ATTTAGGTGACACTATAG-3'
TGCCAACCAACGAGTTTTAGAGCTAGAAATAGCAAGTTAAAATAAGGCTAGTCCGTTATCAACTTGAAAA
AGTGGCACCGAGTCGGTGCTTTTTTTTGCAAAATTTTCCAGATCGATTTCTTCTTCCTCTGTTCTTCGGC
GTTCAATTTCTGGGGTTTTCTCTTCGTTTTCTGTAACTGAAACCTAAAATTTGACCTAAAAAAAATCTCA
AATAATATGATTCAGTGGTTTTGTACTTTTCAGTTAGTTGAGTTTTGCAGTTCCGATGAGATAAACCAAT
AAGTAATTCATCCAGGTCACCAAGTTCTAGGATTTTCAGAACTGCAACTTATTTTATCAAGGAATCTTTA
AACATACGAACAGATCACTTAAAGTTCTTCTGAAGCAACTTAAAGTTATCAGGCATGCATGGATCTTGGA
GGAATCAGATGTGCAGTCAGGGACCATAGCACAAGACAGGCGTCTTCTACTGGTGCTACCAGCAAATGCT
GGAAGCCGGGAACACTGGGTACGTTGGAAACCACGTGATGTGAAGAAGTAAGATAAACTGTAGGAGAAAA
GCATTTCGTAGTGGGCCATGAAGCCTTTCAGGACATGTATTGCAGTATGGGCCGGCCCATTACGCAATTG
GACGACAACAAAGACTAGTATTAGTACCACCTCGGCTATCCACATAGATCAAAGCTGATTTAAAAGAGTT
GTGCAGATGATCCGTGGCGCCTTTGGCCTATTTGGCCTGGCCCAATTCGCCCTATAGTGAGTCGTATTAC
AATTCACTGGCCGTCGTTTTACAACGTCGTGACTGGGAAAACCCTGGCGTTACCCAACTTAATCGCCTTG
CAGCACATCCCCCTTTCGCCAGCTGGCGTAATAGCGAAGAGGCCCGCACCGATCGCCCTTCCCAACAGTT
GCGCAGCCTATACGTACGGCAGTTT
